>Addgene plasmid #154776 | pAS_4xhyb PylT A41AA C55A sfGFP 102TAG 150TAA | addgene full sequence | sequence record 310409 | Addgene NGS Result
CCCATTCGCCATTCAGGCTGCGCAACTGTTGGGAAGGGCGATCGGTGCGGGCCTCTTCGCTATTACGCCA
GCTGGCGAAAGGGGGATGTGCTGCAAGGCGATTAAGTTGGGTAACGCCAGGGTTTTCCCAGTCACGACGT
TGTAAAACGACGGCCAGTGAGCGCGCCTCGTTCATTCACGTTTTTGAACCCGTGGAGGACGGGCAGACTC
GCGGTGCAAATGTGTTTTACAGCGTGATGGAGCAGATGAAGATGCTCGACACGCTGCAGAACACGCAGCT
AGATTAACCCTAGAAAGATAATCATATTGTGACGTACGTTAAAGATAATCATGTGTAAAATTGACGCATG
TGTTTTATCGGTCTGTATATCGAGGTTTATTTATTAATTTGAATAGATATTAAGTTTTATTATATTTACA
CTTACATACTAATAATAAATTCAACAAACAATTTATTTATGTTTATTTATTTATTAAAAAAAACAAAAAC
TCAAAATTTCTTCTATAAAGTAACAAAACTTTTATGAGGGACAGCCCCCCCCCAAAGCCCCCAGGGATGT
AATTACGTCCCTCCCCCGCTAGGGGGCAGCAGCGAGCCGCCCGGGGCTCCGCTCCGGTCCGGCGCTCCCC
CCGCATCCCCGAGCCGGCAGCGTGCGGGGACAGCCCGGGCACGGGGAAGGTGGCACGGGATCGCTTTCCT
CTGAACGCTTCTCGCTGCTCTTTGAGCCTGCAGACACCTGGGGGGATACGGGGAAAAGGCCTCCACGGCC
AACTAGTGAGACGAAAAACCGCACTTGTCCGAGAGACCGGGGTGTCGAACCCCGCTTTACAGGTTTTAGA
GACCCGTTTGCTCGCCGGAGCGTCCCCCGAGGTACCCAGGCGGCGCACAAGCTATATAAACCTGAAGGAA
ATCTCAACTTTACACTTAGGTCAAGTTACTTATCGTACTAGAGCTTCAGCAGGAAATTTAACTAAAATCT
AATTTAACCAGCATAGCAAATATCATTTATTCCCAAAATGCTAAAGTTTGAGATAAACGGACTTGATTTC
CGGCTGTTTTGACACTATCCAGAATGCCTTGCAGATGGGTGGGGCATGCTAAATACTGCAGGCAAAAAAA
CCGCACTTGTCCGAGAGACCGGGGTGTCGAACCCCGCTTTACAGGTTTTAGAGACCCGTTTGCTCGCCGG
AGCGTCCCCCGAGGTACCCAGGCGGCGCACAAGCTATATAAACCTGAAGGAAATCTCAACTTTACACTTA
GGTCAAGTTACTTATCGTACTAGAGCTTCAGCAGGAAATTTAACTAAAATCTAATTTAACCAGCATAGCA
AATATCATTTATTCCCAAAATGCTAAAGTTTGAGATAAACGGACTTGATTTCCGGCTGTTTTGACACTAT
CCAGAATGCCTTGCAGATGGGTGGGGCATGCTAAATACTGCAGCAAGAAAAACCGCACTTGTCCGAGAGA
CCGGGGTGTCGAACCCCGCTTTACAGGTTTTAGAGACCCGTTTGCTCGCCGGAGCGTCCCCCGAGGTACC
CAGGCGGCGCACAAGCTATATAAACCTGAAGGAAATCTCAACTTTACACTTAGGTCAAGTTACTTATCGT
ACTAGAGCTTCAGCAGGAAATTTAACTAAAATCTAATTTAACCAGCATAGCAAATATCATTTATTCCCAA
AATGCTAAAGTTTGAGATAAACGGACTTGATTTCCGGCTGTTTTGACACTATCCAGAATGCCTTGCAGAT
GGGTGGGGCATGCTAAATACTGCAGCGATAAAAACCGCACTTGTCCGAGAGACCGGGGTGTCGAACCCCG
CTTTACAGGTTTTAGAGACCCGTTTGCTCGCCGGAGCGTCCCCCGAGGTACCCAGGCGGCGCACAAGCTA
TATAAACCTGAAGGAAATCTCAACTTTACACTTAGGTCAAGTTACTTATCGTACTAGAGCTTCAGCAGGA
AATTTAACTAAAATCTAATTTAACCAGCATAGCAAATATCATTTATTCCCAAAATGCTAAAGTTTGAGAT
AAACGGACTTGATTTCCGGCTGTTTTGACACTATCCAGAATGCCTTGCAGATGGGTGGGGCATGCTAAAT
ACTGCAGCTCCAAGGCCACTAGTGCTCTAGAAAGGATCTGCGATCGCTCCGGTGCCCGTCAGTGGGCAGA
GCGCACATCGCCCACAGTCCCCGAGAAGTTGGGGGGAGGGGTCGGCAATTGAACGGGTGCCTAGAGAAGG
TGGCGCGGGGTAAACTGGGAAAGTGATGTCGTGTACTGGCTCCGCCTTTTTCCCGAGGGTGGGGGAGAAC
CGTATATAAGTGCAGTAGTCGCCGTGAACGTTCTTTTTCGCAACGGGTTTGCCGCCAGAACACAGCTGAA
GCTTCGAGGGGCTCGCATCTCTCCTTCACGCGCCCGCCGCCCTACCTGAGGCCGCCATCCACGCCGGTTG
AGTCGCGTTCTGCCGCCTCCCGCCTGTGGTGCCTCCTGAACTGCGTCCGCCGTCTAGGTAAGTTTAAAGC
TCAGGTCGAGACCGGGCCTTTGTCCGGCGCTCCCTTGGAGCCTACCTAGACTCAGCCGGCTCTCCACGCT
TTGCCTGACCCTGCTTGCTCAACTCTACGTCTTTGTTTCGTTTTCTGTTCTGCGCCGTTACAGATCCAAG
CTGTGACCGGCGCCTACTCTAGAGCTAGCGCCACCATGGTGTCCAAGGGCGAGGAACTGTTCACCGGCGT
GGTGCCCATCCTGGTGGAACTGGATGGCGACGTGAACGGCCACAAGTTCTCTGTGCGGGGAGAGGGCGAA
GGCGACGCCACAAATGGCAAGCTGACCCTGAAGTTCATCTGCACCACCGGCAAGCTGCCCGTGCCTTGGC
CTACCCTCGTGACCACACTGACCTACGGCGTGCAGTGCTTCAGCAGATACCCCGACCATATGAAGCGGCA
CGACTTCTTCAAGAGCGCCATGCCCGAGGGCTACGTGCAGGAACGGACCATCAGCTTCTAGGACGACGGC
ACCTACAAGACCAGAGCCGAAGTGAAGTTCGAGGGCGACACCCTCGTGAACCGGATCGAGCTGAAGGGCA
TCGATTTCAAAGAGGACGGCAACATCCTGGGCCACAAGCTGGAGTACAACTTCAACAGCCACTAAGTGTA
CATCACCGCCGACAAGCAGAAGAACGGCATCAAGGCCAACTTCAAGATCCGGCACAACGTGGAAGATGGC
AGCGTGCAGCTGGCCGACCACTACCAGCAGAACACCCCCATCGGAGATGGCCCCGTGCTGCTGCCCGACA
ACCACTACCTGAGCACCCAGAGCGTGCTGAGCAAGGACCCCAACGAGAAGCGGGACCACATGGTGCTGCT
GGAATTCGTGACCGCCGCTGGCATCACCCACGGCATGGACGAGCTGTACAAGGGCAGCTGAGCGGCCGCG
CCCCTCTCCCTCCCCCCCCCCTAACGTTACTGGCCGAAGCCGCTTGGAATAAGGCCGGTGTGCGTTTGTC
TATATGTTATTTTCCACCATATTGCCGTCTTTTGGCAATGTGAGGGCCCGGAAACCTGGCCCTGTCTTCT
TGACGAGCATTCCTAGGGGTCTTTCCCCTCTCGCCAAAGGAATGCAAGGTCTGTTGAATGTCGTGAAGGA
AGCAGTTCCTCTGGAAGCTTCTTGAAGACAAACAACGTCTGTAGCGACCCTTTGCAGGCAGCGGAACCCC
CCACCTGGCGACAGGTGCCTCTGCGGCCAAAAGCCACGTGTATAAGATACACCTGCAAAGGCGGCACAAC
CCCAGTGCCACGTTGTGAGTTGGATAGTTGTGGAAAGAGTCAAATGGCTCTCCTCAAGCGTATTCAACAA
GGGGCTGAAGGATGCCCAGAAGGTACCCCATTGTATGGGATCTGATCTGGGGCCTCGGTGCACATGCTTT
ACATGTGTTTAGTCGAGGTTAAAAAAACGTCTAGGCCCCCCGAACCACGGGGACGTGGTTTTCCTTTGAA
AAACACGATGATAATATGGCCACAACCATGGCGTCCGGAATGGCCAAGCCTTTGTCTCAAGAAGAATCCA
CCCTCATTGAAAGAGCAACGGCTACAATCAACAGCATCCCCATCTCTGAAGACTACAGCGTCGCCAGCGC
AGCTCTCTCTAGCGACGGCCGCATCTTCACTGGTGTCAATGTATATCATTTTACTGGGGGACCTTGTGCA
GAACTCGTGGTGCTGGGCACTGCTGCTGCTGCGGCAGCTGGCAACCTGACTTGTATCGTCGCGATCGGAA
ATGAGAACAGGGGCATCTTGAGCCCCTGCGGACGGTGCCGACAGGTGCTTCTCGATCTGCATCCTGGGAT
CAAAGCCATAGTGAAGGACAGTGATGGACAGCCGACGGCAGTTGGGATTCGTGAATTGCTGCCCTCTGGT
TATGTGTGGGAGGGCTGACCATGGGTCGACAATCAACCTCTGGATTACAAAATTTGTGAAAGATTGACTG
GTATTCTTAACTATGTTGCTCCTTTTACGCTATGTGGATACGCTGCTTTAATGCCTTTGTATCATGCGTT
AACTAAACTTGTTTATTGCAGCTTATAATGGTTACAAATAAAGCAATAGCATCACAAATTTCACAAATAA
AGCATTTTTTTCACTGCATTCTAGTTGTGGTTTGTCCAAACTCATCAATGTATCTTATCATGTCTGGAAT
TGACTCAAATGATGTCAATTAGTCTATCAGAAGCTCATCTGGTCTCCCTTCCGGGGGACAAGACATCCCT
GTTTAATATTTAAACAGCAGTGTTCCCAAACTGGGTTCTTATATCCCTTGCTCTGGTCAACCAGGTTGCA
GGGTTTCCTGTCCTCACAGGAACGAAGTCCCTAAAGAAACAGTGGCAGCCAGGTTTAGCCCCGGAATTGA
CTGGATTCCTTTTTTAGGGCCCATTGGTATGGCTTTTTCCCCGTATCCCCCCAGGTGTCTGCAGGCTCAA
AGAGCAGCGAGAAGCGTTCAGAGGAAAGCGATCCCGTGCCACCTTCCCCGTGCCCGGGCTGTCCCCGCAC
GCTGCCGGCTCGGGGATGCGGGGGGAGCGCCGGACCGGAGCGGAGCCCCGGGCGGCTCGCTGCTGCCCCC
TAGCGGGGGAGGGACGTAATTACATCCCTGGGGGCTTTGGGGGGGGGCTGTCCCTGATATCTATAACAAG
AAAATATATATATAATAAGTTATCACGTAAGTAGAACATGAAATAACAATATAATTATCGTATGAGTTAA
ATCTTAAAAGTCACGTAAAAGATAATCATGCGTCATTTTGACTCACGCGGTCGTTATAGTTCAAAATCAG
TGACACTTACCGCATTGACAAGCACGCCTCACGGGAGCTCCAAGCGGCGACTGAGATGTCCTAAATGCAC
AGCGACGGATTCGCGCTATTTAGAAAGAGAGAGCAATATTTCAAGAATGCATGCGTCAATTTTACGCAGA
CTATCTTTCTAGGGTTAATCTAGCTGCATCAGGATCATATCGTCGGGTCTTTTTTCCGGCTCAGTCATCG
CCCAAGCTGGCGCTATCTGGGCATCGGGGAGGAAGAAGCCCGTGCCTTTTCCCGCGAGGTTGAAGCGGCA
TGGAAAGAGTTTGCCGAGGATGACTGCTGCTGCATTGACGTTGAGCGAAAACGCACGTTTACCATGATGA
TTCGGGAAGGTGTGGCCATGCACGCCTTTAACGGTGAACTGTTCGTTCAGGCCACCTGGGATACCAGTTC
GTCGCGGCTTTTCCGGACACAGTTCCGGATGGTCAGCCCGAAGCGCATCAGCAACCCGAACAATACCGGC
GACAGCCGGAACTGCCGTGCCGGTGTGCAGATTAATGACAGCGGTGCGGCGCTGGGATATTACGTCAGCG
AGGACGGGTATCCTGGCTGGATGCCGCAGAAATGGACATGGATACCCCGTGAGTTACCCGGCGGGCGCGC
TTGGCGTAATCATGGTCATAGCTGTTTCCTGTGTGAAATTGTTATCCGCTCACAATTCCACACAACATAC
GAGCCGGAAGCATAAAGTGTAAAGCCTGGGGTGCCTAATGAGTGAGCTAACTCACATTAATTGCGTTGCG
CTCACTGCCCGCTTTCCAGTCGGGAAACCTGTCGTGCCAGCTGCATTAATGAATCGGCCAACGCGCGGGG
AGAGGCGGTTTGCGTATTGGGCGCTCTTCCGCTTCCTCGCTCACTGACTCGCTGCGCTCGGTCGTTCGGC
TGCGGCGAGCGGTATCAGCTCACTCAAAGGCGGTAATACGGTTATCCACAGAATCAGGGGATAACGCAGG
AAAGAACATGTGAGCAAAAGGCCAGCAAAAGGCCAGGAACCGTAAAAAGGCCGCGTTGCTGGCGTTTTTC
CATAGGCTCCGCCCCCCTGACGAGCATCACAAAAATCGACGCTCAAGTCAGAGGTGGCGAAACCCGACAG
GACTATAAAGATACCAGGCGTTTCCCCCTGGAAGCTCCCTCGTGCGCTCTCCTGTTCCGACCCTGCCGCT
TACCGGATACCTGTCCGCCTTTCTCCCTTCGGGAAGCGTGGCGCTTTCTCATAGCTCACGCTGTAGGTAT
CTCAGTTCGGTGTAGGTCGTTCGCTCCAAGCTGGGCTGTGTGCACGAACCCCCCGTTCAGCCCGACCGCT
GCGCCTTATCCGGTAACTATCGTCTTGAGTCCAACCCGGTAAGACACGACTTATCGCCACTGGCAGCAGC
CACTGGTAACAGGATTAGCAGAGCGAGGTATGTAGGCGGTGCTACAGAGTTCTTGAAGTGGTGGCCTAAC
TACGGCTACACTAGAAGAACAGTATTTGGTATCTGCGCTCTGCTGAAGCCAGTTACCTTCGGAAAAAGAG
TTGGTAGCTCTTGATCCGGCAAACAAACCACCGCTGGTAGCGGTGGTTTTTTTGTTTGCAAGCAGCAGAT
TACGCGCAGAAAAAAAGGATCTCAAGAAGATCCTTTGATCTTTTCTACGGGGTCTGACGCTCAGTGGAAC
GAAAACTCACGTTAAGGGATTTTGGTCATGAGATTATCAAAAAGGATCTTCACCTAGATCCTTTTAAATT
AAAAATGAAGTTTTAAATCAATCTAAAGTATATATGAGTAAACTTGGTCTGACAGTTACCAATGCTTAAT
CAGTGAGGCACCTATCTCAGCGATCTGTCTATTTCGTTCATCCATAGTTGCCTGACTCCCCGTCGTGTAG
ATAACTACGATACGGGAGGGCTTACCATCTGGCCCCAGTGCTGCAATGATACCGCGAGACCCACGCTCAC
CGGCTCCAGATTTATCAGCAATAAACCAGCCAGCCGGAAGGGCCGAGCGCAGAAGTGGTCCTGCAACTTT
ATCCGCCTCCATCCAGTCTATTAATTGTTGCCGGGAAGCTAGAGTAAGTAGTTCGCCAGTTAATAGTTTG
CGCAACGTTGTTGCCATTGCTACAGGCATCGTGGTGTCACGCTCGTCGTTTGGTATGGCTTCATTCAGCT
CCGGTTCCCAACGATCAAGGCGAGTTACATGATCCCCCATGTTGTGCAAAAAAGCGGTTAGCTCCTTCGG
TCCTCCGATCGTTGTCAGAAGTAAGTTGGCCGCAGTGTTATCACTCATGGTTATGGCAGCACTGCATAAT
TCTCTTACTGTCATGCCATCCGTAAGATGCTTTTCTGTGACTGGTGAGTACTCAACCAAGTCATTCTGAG
AATAGTGTATGCGGCGACCGAGTTGCTCTTGCCCGGCGTCAATACGGGATAATACCGCGCCACATAGCAG
AACTTTAAAAGTGCTCATCATTGGAAAACGTTCTTCGGGGCGAAAACTCTCAAGGATCTTACCGCTGTTG
AGATCCAGTTCGATGTAACCCACTCGTGCACCCAACTGATCTTCAGCATCTTTTACTTTCACCAGCGTTT
CTGGGTGAGCAAAAACAGGAAGGCAAAATGCCGCAAAAAAGGGAATAAGGGCGACACGGAAATGTTGAAT
ACTCATACTCTTCCTTTTTCAATATTATTGAAGCATTTATCAGGGTTATTGTCTCATGAGCGGATACATA
TTTGAATGTATTTAGAAAAATAAACAAATAGGGGTTCCGCGCACATTTCCCCGAAAAGTGCCACCTAAAT
TGTAAGCGTTAATATTTTGTTAAAATTCGCGTTAAATTTTTGTTAAATCAGCTCATTTTTTAACCAATAG
GCCGAAATCGGCAAAATCCCTTATAAATCAAAAGAATAGACCGAGATAGGGT
[37 nt withheld, positions 8243-8279]
AAAGAACGTGGACTCCAACGTCAAAGG
[49 nt withheld, positions 8307-8355]
T
[91 nt withheld, positions 8357-8447]
G
[124 nt withheld, positions 8449-8572]
Features (pLannotate 1.2.2; 19 found; start..end, strand, type, name):
      5..160     -  CDS            lacZα (fragment): LacZα fragment of β-galactosidase; lacZ fragment
    162..281     +  CDS            B (fragment): PORTL_LAMBD - Experimental evidence at protein level: Swiss-Prot protein existence level 1. Forms the portal vertex of the capsid (PubMed:6228056, PubMed:6232391). This portal plays critical roles in head assembly, genome packaging, neck/tail attachment, and genome ejection (Probable). The portal protein multimerizes as a single ring-shaped homododecamer arranged around a central channel (PubMed:6232391). Binds to the terminase subunits to form the packaging machine (PubMed:7799432). From Escherichia phage lambda (Bacteriophage lambda).
   2164..2375    +  promoter       EF-1α core promoter: core promoter for human elongation factor EF-1α
   2388..2656    +  LTR            5' LTR (truncated): truncated 5' long terminal repeat (LTR) from human T-cell leukemia virus (HTLV) type 1
   2696..3412    +  CDS            oxGFP: oxGFP is a basic (constitutively fluorescent) green fluorescent protein published in 2015, derived from Aequorea victoria.
   3542..4004    +  misc_feature   IRES: internal ribosome entry site (IRES) of the encephalomyocarditis virus (EMCV)
   4030..4426    +  CDS            BSD (fragment): blasticidin S deaminase; Aspergillus terreus BSD; confers resistance to blasticidin
   4441..4547    +  misc_feature   WPRE (fragment): woodchuck hepatitis virus posttranscriptional regulatory element
   4556..4677    +  polyA_signal   SV40 poly(A) signal: SV40 polyadenylation signal
   4695..4787    +  ncRNA          G-CSF SLDE: Accession: RF00183 - G-CSF factor stem-loop destabilising element (SLDE)
   5484..5951    +  CDS            B (fragment): PORTL_LAMBD - Experimental evidence at protein level: Swiss-Prot protein existence level 1. Forms the portal vertex of the capsid (PubMed:6228056, PubMed:6232391). This portal plays critical roles in head assembly, genome packaging, neck/tail attachment, and genome ejection (Probable). The portal protein multimerizes as a single ring-shaped homododecamer arranged around a central channel (PubMed:6232391). Binds to the terminase subunits to form the packaging machine (PubMed:7799432). From Escherichia phage lambda (Bacteriophage lambda).
   5989..6005    -  protein_bind   lac operator: The lac repressor binds to the lac operator to inhibit transcription in E. coli. This inhibition can be relieved by adding lactose or isopropyl-β-D-thiogalactopyranoside (IPTG). lac repressor encoded by lacI
   6013..6043    -  promoter       lac promoter: promoter for the E. coli lac operon
   6058..6079    -  protein_bind   CAP binding site: CAP binding activates transcription in the presence of cAMP. E. coli catabolite activator protein
   6092..6184    -  CDS            lacI (fragment): lac repressor; lacI; The lac repressor binds to the lac operator to inhibit transcription in E. coli. This inhibition can be relieved by adding lactose or isopropyl-β-D-thiogalactopyranoside (IPTG).
   6367..6955    -  rep_origin     ori: high-copy-number ColE1/pMB1/pBR322/pUC origin of replication
   7126..7986    -  CDS            AmpR: β-lactamase; bla; confers resistance to ampicillin, carbenicillin, and related antibiotics
   7987..8091    -  promoter       AmpR promoter: bla
   8144..8572    -  rep_origin     f1 ori (sequence partly withheld): f1 bacteriophage origin of replication; arrow indicates direction of (+) strand synthesis
