[The description below was written by a language model from this plasmid's Addgene catalogue record and pLannotate feature annotations shown in this document.]
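Description:
pAS_4xhyb PylT A41AA C55A sfGFP 102TAG 150TAA is a mammalian expression plasmid built on the pAS backbone for genetic code expansion work. It can be used by transient transfection or, according to the record, by stable piggyBac transposase-mediated genomic integration. It is maintained in E. coli as a high-copy plasmid through a ColE1/pUC-type origin with ampicillin resistance (AmpR and its bla promoter). It also carries an f1 origin and remnants of a lac promoter/lacZα cloning region.

The main transcription unit is driven by an EF1 promoter, annotated as the EF-1α core promoter followed by a truncated HTLV-1 5' LTR segment, a hybrid arrangement commonly used to boost expression. It encodes superfolder GFP of Aequorea victoria origin, which the automated annotation labels as the related variant oxGFP. The reading frame is interrupted by an amber (TAG) codon at position 102 and an ochre (TAA) codon at position 150, so full-length fluorescent protein should appear only when both stop codons are suppressed, making this a dual-suppression reporter. Downstream, an EMCV IRES links blasticidin S deaminase to the same transcript for selection of mammalian cells, followed by a WPRE fragment and an SV40 polyadenylation signal.

The second payload is a cassette of four copies of a hybrid pyrrolysine tRNA (PylT) carrying the A41AA and C55A mutations. The feature table annotates neither this cassette nor the piggyBac terminal repeats, and the promoters driving the tRNA copies are not stated. The unannotated stretch upstream of the EF-1α promoter may hold the tRNA cassette, but the record does not confirm this. The short matches to phage lambda portal protein and the G-CSF SLDE are probably incidental annotation hits. The associated work concerns site-specific incorporation of two distinct non-canonical amino acids into proteins on live mammalian cells. No aminoacyl-tRNA synthetase is recorded here, so one would have to be supplied from another construct.
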