Addgene plasmid #154776: pAS_4xhyb PylT A41AA C55A sfGFP 102TAG 150TAA
Purpose: plasmid with 4xhybrid PylT cassette (mutant A41AA C55A) and dual suppression reporter sfGFP 102TAG 150 TAA stop, for transient transfection or stable, piggybac-mediated, integration
Depositing lab: Simon Elsaesser. Depositing organization: Karolinska Institutet. Publication: Site-Specific Incorporation of Two ncAAs for Two-Color Bioorthogonal Labeling and Crosslinking of Proteins on Live Mammalian Cells. Meineke B, Heimgartner J, Eirich J, Landreh M, Elsasser SJ. Cell Rep. 2020 Jun 23;31(12):107811. doi: 10.1016/j.celrep.2020.107811. PubMed 32579937.
Backbone
  Vector backbone: pAS
  Vector type: Mammalian Expression
  Selectable markers: Blasticidin
Growth in bacteria
  Bacterial resistance: Ampicillin, 100 μg/mL
  Growth temperature: 37°C
  Growth strain: NEB Stable
  Copy number: High Copy
Gene/Insert
  Gene/Insert name: sfGFP
  Species: Aequorea victoria
  Insert size (bp): 750
  Mutation: 102TAG 150TAA in GFP reporter, hybrid PylT with A41AA and C55A mutation
  Promoter: EF1
  Cloning method: Ligation Independent Cloning
Terms and licenses: Academic/Nonprofit Terms; Industry Terms: Not Available to Industry
How to cite: pAS_4xhyb PylT A41AA C55A sfGFP 102TAG 150TAA was a gift from Simon Elsaesser (Addgene plasmid # 154776 ; http://n2t.net/addgene:154776 ; RRID:Addgene_154776)
